>Addgene plasmid #80001 | pH2B-miRFP703 | depositor full sequence | sequence record 157294 | pH2B-miRFP703 sequence 5334 bps
TAGTTATTAATAGTAATCAATTACGGGGTCATTAGTTCATAGCCCATATATGGAGTTCCGCGTTACATAA
CTTACGGTAAATGGCCCGCCTGGCTGACCGCCCAACGACCCCCGCCCATTGACGTCAATAATGACGTATG
TTCCCATAGTAACGCCAATAGGGACTTTCCATTGACGTCAATGGGTGGAGTATTTACGGTAAACTGCCCA
CTTGGCAGTACATCAAGTGTATCATATGCCAAGTACGCCCCCTATTGACGTCAATGACGGTAAATGGCCC
GCCTGGCATTATGCCCAGTACATGACCTTATGGGACTTTCCTACTTGGCAGTACATCTACGTATTAGTCA
TCGCTATTACCATGGTGATGCGGTTTTGGCAGTACATCAATGGGCGTGGATAGCGGTTTGACTCACGGGG
ATTTCCAAGTCTCCACCCCATTGACGTCAATGGGAGTTTGTTTTGGCACCAAAATCAACGGGACTTTCCA
AAATGTCGTAACAACTCCGCCCCATTGACGCAAATGGGCGGTAGGCGTGTACGGTGGGAGGTCTATATAA
GCAGAGCTGGTTTAGTGAACCGTCAGATCCGCTAGCGCTACCGGACTCAGATCTCGAGCTCAAGCTTCGA
ATTCTGCAGTCGACGGTACCGCCACCATGCCAGAGCCAGCGAAGTCTGCTCCCGCCCCGAAAAAGGGCTC
CAAGAAGGCGGTGACTAAGGCGCAGAAGAAAGGCGGCAAGAAGCGCAAGCGCAGCCGCAAGGAGAGCTAT
TCCATCTATGTGTACAAGGTTCTGAAGCAGGTCCACCCTGACACCGGCATTTCGTCCAAGGCCATGGGCA
TCATGAATTCGTTTGTGAACGACATTTTCGAGCGCATCGCAGGTGAGGCTTCCCGCCTGGCGCATTACAA
CAAGCGCTCGACCATCACCTCCAGGGAGATCCAGACGGCCGTGCGCCTGCTGCTGCCTGGGGAGTTGGCC
AAGCACGCCGTGTCCGAGGGTACTAAGGCCATCACCAAGTACACCAGCGCTAAGGATCCACCGGTCGCCA
CCATGGTAGCAGGTCATGCCTCTGGCAGCCCCGCATTCGGGACCGCCTCTCATTCGAATTGCGAACATGA
AGAGATCCACCTCGCCGGCTCGATCCAGCCGCATGGCGCGCTTCTGGTCGTCAGCGAACATGATCATCGC
GTCATCCAGGCCAGCGCCAACGCCGCGGAATTTCTGAATCTCGGAAGCGTACTCGGCGTTCCGCTCGCCG
AGATCGACGGCGATCTGTTGATCAAGATCCTGCCGCATCTCGATCCCACCGCCGAAGGCATGCCGGTCGC
GGTGCGCTGCCGGATCGGCAATCCCTCTACGGAGTACTGCGGTCTGATGCATCGGCCTCCGGAAGGCGGG
CTGATCATCGAACTCGAACGTGCCGGCCCGTCGATCGATCTGTCAGGCACGCTGGCGCCGGCGCTGGAGC
GGATCCGCACGGCGGGTTCACTGCGCGCGCTGTGCGATGACACCGTGCTGCTGTTTCAGCAGTGCACCGG
CTACGACCGGGTGATGGTGTATCGTTTCGATGAGCAAGGCCACGGCCTGGTATTCTCCGAGTGCCATGTG
CCTGGGCTCGAATCCTATTTCGGCAACCGCTATCCGTCGTCGCTGGTCCCGCAGATGGCGCGGCAGCTGT
ACGTGCGGCAGCGCGTCCGCGTGCTGGTCGACGTCACCTATCAGCCGGTGCCGCTGGAGCCGCGGCTGTC
GCCGCTGACCGGGCGCGATCTCGACATGTCGGGCTGCTTCCTGCGCTCGATGTCGCCGATCCATCTGCAG
TTCCTGAAGGACATGGGCGTGCGCGCCACCCTGGCGGTGTCGCTGGTGGTCGGCGGCAAGCTGTGGGGCC
TGGTTGTCTGTCACCATTATCTGCCGCGCTTCATCCGTTTCGAGCTGCGGGCGATCTGCAAACGGCTCGC
CGAAAGGATCGCGACGCGGATCACCGCGCTTGAGAGCTAAGCGGCCGCGACTCTAGATCATAATCAGCCA
TACCACATTTGTAGAGGTTTTACTTGCTTTAAAAAACCTCCCACACCTCCCCCTGAACCTGAAACATAAA
ATGAATGCAATTGTTGTTGTTAACTTGTTTATTGCAGCTTATAATGGTTACAAATAAAGCAATAGCATCA
CAAATTTCACAAATAAAGCATTTTTTTCACTGCATTCTAGTTGTGGTTTGTCCAAACTCATCAATGTATC
TTAAGGCGTAAATTGTAAGCGTTAATATTTTGTTAAAATTCGCGTTAAATTTTTGTTAAATCAGCTCATT
TTTTAACCAATAGGCCGAAATCGGCAAAATCCCTTATAAATCAAAAGAATAGACCGAGATAGGGT
[37 nt withheld, positions 2376-2412]
AAAGAACGTGGACTCCAACGTCAAAGG
[49 nt withheld, positions 2440-2488]
T
[91 nt withheld, positions 2490-2580]
G
[124 nt withheld, positions 2582-2705]
CAGGTGGCACTTTTCGGGGAAATGTGCGCGGAACCCCTATTTGTTTATTTTTCTAAATACATTCAAATAT
GTATCCGCTCATGAGACAATAACCCTGATAAATGCTTCAATAATATTGAAAAAGGAAGAGTCCTGAGGCG
GAAAGAACCAGCTGTGGAATGTGTGTCAGTTAGGGTGTGGAAAGTCCCCAGGCTCCCCAGCAGGCAGAAG
TATGCAAAGCATGCATCTCAATTAGTCAGCAACCAGGTGTGGAAAGTCCCCAGGCTCCCCAGCAGGCAGA
AGTATGCAAAGCATGCATCTCAATTAGTCAGCAACCATAGTCCCGCCCCTAACTCCGCCCATCCCGCCCC
TAACTCCGCCCAGTTCCGCCCATTCTCCGCCCCATGGCTGACTAATTTTTTTTATTTATGCAGAGGCCGA
GGCCGCCTCGGCCTCTGAGCTATTCCAGAAGTAGTGAGGAGGCTTTTTTGGAGGCCTAGGCTTTTGCAAA
GATCGATCAAGAGACAGGATGAGGATCGTTTCGCATGATTGAACAAGATGGATTGCACGCAGGTTCTCCG
GCCGCTTGGGTGGAGAGGCTATTCGGCTATGACTGGGCACAACAGACAATCGGCTGCTCTGATGCCGCCG
TGTTCCGGCTGTCAGCGCAGGGGCGCCCGGTTCTTTTTGTCAAGACCGACCTGTCCGGTGCCCTGAATGA
ACTGCAAGACGAGGCAGCGCGGCTATCGTGGCTGGCCACGACGGGCGTTCCTTGCGCAGCTGTGCTCGAC
GTTGTCACTGAAGCGGGAAGGGACTGGCTGCTATTGGGCGAAGTGCCGGGGCAGGATCTCCTGTCATCTC
ACCTTGCTCCTGCCGAGAAAGTATCCATCATGGCTGATGCAATGCGGCGGCTGCATACGCTTGATCCGGC
TACCTGCCCATTCGACCACCAAGCGAAACATCGCATCGAGCGAGCACGTACTCGGATGGAAGCCGGTCTT
GTCGATCAGGATGATCTGGACGAAGAGCATCAGGGGCTCGCGCCAGCCGAACTGTTCGCCAGGCTCAAGG
CGAGCATGCCCGACGGCGAGGATCTCGTCGTGACCCATGGCGATGCCTGCTTGCCGAATATCATGGTGGA
AAATGGCCGCTTTTCTGGATTCATCGACTGTGGCCGGCTGGGTGTGGCGGACCGCTATCAGGACATAGCG
TTGGCTACCCGTGATATTGCTGAAGAGCTTGGCGGCGAATGGGCTGACCGCTTCCTCGTGCTTTACGGTA
TCGCCGCTCCCGATTCGCAGCGCATCGCCTTCTATCGCCTTCTTGACGAGTTCTTCTGAGCGGGACTCTG
GGGTTCGAAATGACCGACCAAGCGACGCCCAACCTGCCATCACGAGATTTCGATTCCACCGCCGCCTTCT
ATGAAAGGTTGGGCTTCGGAATCGTTTTCCGGGACGCCGGCTGGATGATCCTCCAGCGCGGGGATCTCAT
GCTGGAGTTCTTCGCCCACCCTAGGGGGAGGCTAACTGAAACACGGAAGGAGACAATACCGGAAGGAACC
CGCGCTATGACGGCAATAAAAAGACAGAATAAAACGCACGGTGTTGGGTCGTTTGTTCATAAACGCGGGG
TTCGGTCCCAGGGCTGGCACTCTGTCGATACCCCACCGAGACCCCATTGGGGCCAATACGCCCGCGTTTC
TTCCTTTTCCCCACCCCACCCCCCAAGTTCGGGTGAAGGCCCAGGGCTCGCAGCCAACGTCGGGGCGGCA
GGCCCTGCCATAGCCTCAGGTTACTCATATATACTTTAGATTGATTTAAAACTTCATTTTTAATTTAAAA
GGATCTAGGTGAAGATCCTTTTTGATAATCTCATGACCAAAATCCCTTAACGTGAGTTTTCGTTCCACTG
AGCGTCAGACCCCGTAGAAAAGATCAAAGGATCTTCTTGAGATCCTTTTTTTCTGCGCGTAATCTGCTGC
TTGCAAACAAAAAAACCACCGCTACCAGCGGTGGTTTGTTTGCCGGATCAAGAGCTACCAACTCTTTTTC
CGAAGGTAACTGGCTTCAGCAGAGCGCAGATACCAAATACTGTCCTTCTAGTGTAGCCGTAGTTAGGCCA
CCACTTCAAGAACTCTGTAGCACCGCCTACATACCTCGCTCTGCTAATCCTGTTACCAGTGGCTGCTGCC
AGTGGCGATAAGTCGTGTCTTACCGGGTTGGACTCAAGACGATAGTTACCGGATAAGGCGCAGCGGTCGG
GCTGAACGGGGGGTTCGTGCACACAGCCCAGCTTGGAGCGAACGACCTACACCGAACTGAGATACCTACA
GCGTGAGCTATGAGAAAGCGCCACGCTTCCCGAAGGGAGAAAGGCGGACAGGTATCCGGTAAGCGGCAGG
GTCGGAACAGGAGAGCGCACGAGGGAGCTTCCAGGGGGAAACGCCTGGTATCTTTATAGTCCTGTCGGGT
TTCGCCACCTCTGACTTGAGCGTCGATTTTTGTGATGCTCGTCAGGGGGGCGGAGCCTATGGAAAAACGC
CAGCAACGCGGCCTTTTTACGGTTCCTGGCCTTTTGCTGGCCTTTTGCTCACATGTTCTTTCCTGCGTTA
TCCCCTGATTCTGTGGATAACCGTATTACCGCCATGCAT
Features (pLannotate 1.2.2; 15 found; start..end, strand, type, name):
     61..364     +  enhancer       CMV enhancer: human cytomegalovirus immediate early enhancer
    365..568     +  promoter       CMV promoter: human cytomegalovirus (CMV) immediate early promoter
    591..652     +  misc_feature   MCS (fragment): multiple cloning site
    657..1034    +  CDS            H2B: human histone H2B; HIST1H2BJ
   1053..2000    +  CDS            ORF frame 1: bright monomeric near-infrared fluorescent protein engineered from a bacterial phytochrome, with an emission maximum of 703 nm (Shcherbakova et al., 2016)
   2016..2099    +  CDS            large T antigen (fragment): large T antigen from SV40 (simian virus 40)
   2122..2243    +  polyA_signal   SV40 poly(A) signal: SV40 polyadenylation signal
   2277..2705    -  rep_origin     f1 ori (sequence partly withheld): f1 bacteriophage origin of replication; arrow indicates direction of (+) strand synthesis
   2732..2836    +  promoter       AmpR promoter: bla
   2838..3195    +  promoter       SV40 promoter: SV40 enhancer and early promoter
   3230..4024    +  CDS            NeoR/KanR: aminoglycoside phosphotransferase from Tn5; aph(3')-II (or nptII); confers resistance to neomycin, kanamycin, and G418 (Geneticin®)
   4045..4197    +  CDS            ble (fragment): BLE_KLEPN - Experimental evidence at protein level: Swiss-Prot protein existence level 1. Binding protein with a strong affinity to the bleomycin family of antibiotics. Binds to CL990; an antimitotic-antibiotic compound. From Klebsiella pneumoniae.
   4256..4303    +  polyA_signal   HSV TK poly(A) signal: herpes simplex virus thymidine kinase polyadenylation signal (Cole and Stacy, 1985)
   4394..4410    -  polyA_signal   bGH poly(A) signal (fragment): bovine growth hormone polyadenylation signal
   4632..5220    +  rep_origin     ori: high-copy-number ColE1/pMB1/pBR322/pUC origin of replication
