[The description below was written by a language model from this plasmid's Addgene catalogue record and pLannotate feature annotations shown in this document.]
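Description:
pH2B-miRFP703 is a mammalian expression plasmid built on the Clontech pN1 backbone, about 5.3 kb in total, designed to label chromatin with a near-infrared fluorescent protein. The human cytomegalovirus immediate early enhancer and promoter drive a single fusion open reading frame. It consists of the human histone H2B coding sequence (HIST1H2BJ/H2BC11), a short linker, and then miRFP703 at the C terminus. miRFP703 is a bright monomeric fluorescent protein engineered from a bacterial phytochrome, with an emission maximum near 703 nm. The transcript is terminated by the SV40 polyadenylation signal. The small large T antigen fragment annotated just upstream of that signal is most likely part of the same SV40-derived region rather than a functional element.

The rest of the plasmid follows the standard N1-series layout. A high-copy ColE1/pUC-type origin supports propagation in E. coli, and an f1 origin allows single-stranded DNA production. One Tn5 aminoglycoside phosphotransferase gene (NeoR/KanR) serves both hosts. A bacterial bla-type promoter expresses it for kanamycin selection in bacteria, and the SV40 enhancer/early promoter with an HSV TK polyadenylation signal expresses it for G418 selection of stably transfected mammalian cells. The short ble and bGH poly(A) fragments in the feature table appear to be backbone remnants or incidental matches.

Because H2B is incorporated into nucleosomes, the fusion marks nuclei and chromosomes. The recorded purpose is histone 2B labeling, and the construct comes from work developing monomeric near-infrared proteins as tags and biosensors for imaging. The far-red emission should make it suitable for combining with visible-range fluorescent reporters.
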