Addgene plasmid #80001: pH2B-miRFP703
Purpose: Histone 2B labeling with near-infrared fluorescent protein miRFP703
Depositing lab: Vladislav Verkhusha. Depositing organization: Albert Einstein College of Medicine. Publication: Bright monomeric near-infrared fluorescent proteins as tags and biosensors for multiscale imaging. Shcherbakova DM, Baloban M, Emelyanov AV, Brenowitz M, Guo P, Verkhusha VV. Nat Commun. 2016 Aug 19;7:12405. doi: 10.1038/ncomms12405. PubMed 27539380.
Backbone
  Vector backbone: pN1
  Backbone manufacturer: Clontech
  Backbone size w/o insert (bp): 3990
  Total vector size (bp): 5331
  Vector type: Mammalian Expression
  Selectable markers: Neomycin (select with G418)
Growth in bacteria
  Bacterial resistance: Kanamycin, 50 μg/mL
  Growth temperature: 37°C
  Growth strain: DH5alpha
  Copy number: High Copy
Gene/Insert
  Gene/Insert name: histone cluster 1 H2B family member j
  Species: H. sapiens (human)
  Insert size (bp): 1341
  GenBank ID: NM_021058.3
  Entrez Gene: H2BC11 (a.k.a. H2B/r, H2BFR, H2BJ, HIST1H2BJ)
  Promoter: CMV
  Tag / fusion protein: miRFP703 (C terminal on insert)
  Cloning method: Unknown
  Sequencing primers: 5′ CMV-F; 3′ SV40pA-R
Terms and licenses: Academic/Nonprofit Terms; Industry Terms: Not Available to Industry
How to cite: pH2B-miRFP703 was a gift from Vladislav Verkhusha (Addgene plasmid # 80001 ; http://n2t.net/addgene:80001 ; RRID:Addgene_80001)
