>Addgene plasmid #80001 | pH2B-miRFP703 | addgene partial sequence | sequence record 153333 | CMV-F 5'-CGCAAATGGGCGGTAGGCGTG-3'
TGGTTTAGTGAACCGTCAGATCCGCTAGCGCTACCGGACTCAGATCTCGAGCTCAAGCTTCGAATTCTGC
AGTCGACGGTACCGCCACCATGCCAGAGCCAGCGAAGTCTGCTCCCGCCCCGAAAAAGGGCTCCAAGAAG
GCGGTGACTAAGGCGCAGAAGAAAGGCGGCAAGAAGCGCAAGCGCAGCCGCAAGGAGAGCTATTCCATCT
ATGTGTACAAGGTTCTGAAGCAGGTCCACCCTGACACCGGCATTTCGTCCAAGGCCATGGGCATCATGAA
TTCGTTTGTGAACGACATTTTCGAGCGCATCGCAGGTGAGGCTTCCCGCCTGGCGCATTACAACAAGCGC
TCGACCATCACCTCCAGGGAGATCCAGACGGCCGTGCGCCTGCTGCTGCCTGGGGAGTTGGCCAAGCACG
CCGTGTCCGAGGGTACTAAGGCCATCACCAAGTACACCAGCGCTAAGGATCCACCGGTCGCCACCATGGT
AGCAGGTCATGCCTCTGGCAGCCCCGCATTCGGGACCGCCTCTCATTCGAATTGCGAACATGAAGAGATC
CACCTCGCCGGCTCGATCCAGCCGCATGGCGCGCTTCTGGTCGTCAGCGAACATGATCATCGCGTCATCC
AGGCCAGCGCCAACGCCGCGGAATTTCTGAATCTCGGAAGCGTACTCGGCGTTCCGCTCGCCGAGATCGA
CGGCGATCTGTTGATCAAGATCCTGCCGCATCTCGATCCCACCGCCGAAGGCATGCCGGTCGCGGTGCGC
TGCCGGATCGGCAATCCCTCTACGGAGTACTGCGGTCTGATGCATCG
