>Addgene plasmid #80001 | pH2B-miRFP703 | addgene partial sequence | sequence record 153334 | SV40pA-R 5'-GAAATTTGTGATGCTATTGC-3'
ACAAGTTAACAACAACAATTGCATTCATTTTATGTTTCAGGTTCAGGGGGAGGTGTGGGAGGTTTTTTAA
AGCAAGTAAAACCTCTACAAATGTGGTATGGCTGATTATGATCTAGAGTCGCGGCCGCTTAGCTCTCAAG
CGCGGTGATCCGCGTCGCGATCCTTTCGGCGAGCCGTTTGCAGATCGCCCGCAGCTCGAAACGGATGAAG
CGCGGCAGATAATGGTGACAGACAACCAGGCCCCACAGCTTGCCGCCGACCACCAGCGACACCGCCAGGG
TGGCGCGCACGCCCATGTCCTTCAGGAACTGCAGATGGATCGGCGACATCGAGCGCAGGAAGCAGCCCGA
CATGTCGAGATCGCGCCCGGTCAGCGGCGACAGCCGCGGCTCCAGCGGCACCGGCTGATAGGTGACGTCG
ACCAGCACGCGGACGCGCTGCCGCACGTACAGCTGCCGCGCCATCTGCGGGACCAGCGACGACGGATAGC
GGTTGCCGAAATAGGATTCGAGCCCAGGCACATGGCACTCGGAGAATACCAGGCCGTGGCCTTGCTCATC
GAAACGATACACCATCACCCGGTCGTAGCCGGTGCACTGCTGAAACAGCAGCACGGTGTCATCGCACAGC
GCGCGCAGTGAACCCGCCGTGCGGATCCGCTCCAGCGCCGGCGCCAGCGTGCCTGACAGATCGATCGACG
GGCCGGCACGTTCGAGTTCGATGATCAGCCCGCCTTCCGGAGGCCGATGCATCAGACCGCAGTACTCCGT
AGAGGGATTGCCGATCCG
